Addgene plasmid #245546: pICSL30041
Purpose: Level 0 Golden Gate part N-Terminal Tag with overhangs CCAT - AATG
Depositing lab: Mark Youles. Depositing organization: Sainsbury Laboratory, Norwich.
Backbone
  Vector backbone: pICSL01002
  Backbone size w/o insert (bp): 2246
  Vector type: Synthetic Biology
Growth in bacteria
  Bacterial resistance: Spectinomycin, 50 μg/mL
  Growth temperature: 37°C
  Growth strain: DH5alpha
  Copy number: High Copy
Gene/Insert
  Gene/Insert name: N-Terminal tag Spy affinity peptide-C3-Myc
  Species: Synthetic
  Insert size (bp): 223
  Mutation: BsaI/BpiI sites removed by point-mutation
  Cloning method: Restriction Enzyme; 5′ cloning site BsaI (destroyed during cloning); 3′ cloning site BsaI (destroyed during cloning)
  Sequencing primers: 5′ TCACATGTTCTTTCCTGCG; 3′ GTCTCATGAGCGGATACATATTTGAATG
Terms and licenses: Academic/Nonprofit Terms; Industry Terms: Not Available to Industry
Depositor comments: Level 0 N-Terminal tag module used for GoldenGate assemblies using the MoClo overhang syntax
How to cite: pICSL30041 was a gift from Mark Youles (Addgene plasmid # 245546 ; http://n2t.net/addgene:245546 ; RRID:Addgene_245546)
