[The description below was written by a language model from this plasmid's Addgene catalogue record and pLannotate feature annotations shown in this document.]
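Description:
pICSL30041 is a Level 0 Golden Gate part plasmid from the MoClo-style modular cloning system, built on the small pICSL01002 acceptor backbone and classed as a synthetic biology vector. It is maintained in E. coli at high copy through a ColE1/pUC-type origin of replication and selected with spectinomycin through the aadA aminoglycoside adenylyltransferase gene. An AmpR (bla) promoter annotated upstream of the resistance region, in the same orientation as aadA, may drive its expression. The short lacI, gentamicin acetyltransferase and integrase fragments picked up by the automated annotation appear to be backbone remnants flanking the resistance cassette rather than functional genes. The sequenced plasmid is 2,469 nt, which agrees with the stated backbone plus insert.

The payload is a 223 bp synthetic N-terminal tag module described as a Spy affinity peptide, a C3 element and a Myc epitope. The feature table detects only a short Myc-tag match in this region, so the Spy and C3 portions are known from the catalogue entry alone, and the record does not define "C3" further. Internal BsaI and BpiI recognition sites were removed by point mutation, so the part is compatible with Type IIS assembly. The part is defined by CCAT and AATG overhangs, the standard MoClo syntax position for an N-terminal tag between a promoter/5′UTR part and a coding sequence. The plasmid carries no promoter or terminator for the tag itself. It serves as a donor part to be combined with other Level 0 modules into a Level 1 transcription unit, yielding a protein fused at its N-terminus to a Spy affinity peptide and a Myc epitope that can be detected with antibodies.
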