Features (pLannotate 1.2.2; 7 found; start..end, strand, type, name):
    106..128     +  CDS            13xMyc (fragment): 13 tandem Myc epitope tags
    249..298     -  CDS            lacI (fragment): lac repressor; lacI; The lac repressor binds to the lac operator to inhibit transcription in E. coli. This inhibition can be relieved by adding lactose or isopropyl-β-D-thiogalactopyranoside (IPTG).
    481..1069    -  rep_origin     ori: high-copy-number ColE1/pMB1/pBR322/pUC origin of replication
   1243..2031    -  CDS            aadA: S3AD_ECOLX - Experimental evidence at protein level: Swiss-Prot protein existence level 1. Mediates bacterial resistance to the antibiotics streptomycin and spectinomycin. From Escherichia coli.
   2038..2094    -  CDS            GmR (fragment): gentamycin acetyltransferase; aacC1; confers resistance to gentamycin
   2182..2262    +  CDS            int (fragment): INT2_ECOLX - Protein inferred from homology: Swiss-Prot protein existence level 3. Putative integrase believed to be involved in the insertion of antibiotic resistance genes into plasmids and transposons. From Escherichia coli.
   2253..2357    -  promoter       AmpR promoter: bla
>Addgene plasmid #245546 | pICSL30041 | addgene full sequence | sequence record 495474 | Addgene NGS Result
GGTCTCACCATGGGCTCGGGCCGTGGCGTGCCTCATATCGTGATGGTGGACGCCTACAAGCGTTACAAGT
CGGGCCTGGAAGTTCTGTTTCAGGGCCCATCGTCGGAACAAAAGTTGATCTCTGAAGAGGACCTTGAGCA
GAAATTGATCTCTGAGGAAGATCTTGAGCAGAAGCTTATCTCAGAGGAGGATTTGGAGCAAAAACTTATT
TCTGAAGAGGACCTTTCGGGAATGTGAGACCACGAGTGATTAATGAATCGGCCAACGCGCGGGGAGAGGC
GGTTTGCGTATTGGGCGCTCTTCCGCTTCCTCGCTCACTGACTCGCTGCGCTCGGTCGTTCGGCTGCGGC
GAGCGGTATCAGCTCACTCAAAGGCGGTAATACGGTTATCCACAGAATCAGGGGATAACGCAGGAAAGAA
CATGTGAGCAAAAGGCCAGCAAAAGGCCAGGAACCGTAAAAAGGCCGCGTTGCTGGCGTTTTTCCATAGG
CTCCGCCCCCCTGACGAGCATCACAAAAATCGACGCTCAAGTCAGAGGTGGCGAAACCCGACAGGACTAT
AAAGATACCAGGCGTTTCCCCCTGGAAGCTCCCTCGTGCGCTCTCCTGTTCCGACCCTGCCGCTTACCGG
ATACCTGTCCGCCTTTCTCCCTTCGGGAAGCGTGGCGCTTTCTCATAGCTCACGCTGTAGGTATCTCAGT
TCGGTGTAGGTCGTTCGCTCCAAGCTGGGCTGTGTGCACGAACCCCCCGTTCAGCCCGACCGCTGCGCCT
TATCCGGTAACTATCGTCTTGAGTCCAACCCGGTAAGACACGACTTATCGCCACTGGCAGCAGCCACTGG
TAACAGGATTAGCAGAGCGAGGTATGTAGGCGGTGCTACAGAGTTCTTGAAGTGGTGGCCTAACTACGGC
TACACTAGAAGAACAGTATTTGGTATCTGCGCTCTGCTGAAGCCAGTTACCTTCGGAAAAAGAGTTGGTA
GCTCTTGATCCGGCAAACAAACCACCGCTGGTAGCGGTGGTTTTTTTGTTTGCAAGCAGCAGATTACGCG
CAGAAAAAAAGGATCTCAAGAAGATCCTTTGATCTTTTCTACGGGGTCTGACGCTCAGTGGAACGAAAAC
TCACGTTAAGGGATTTTGGTCATGAGATTATCAAAAAGGATCTTCACCTAGATCCTTTTAAATTAAAAAT
GAAGTTTTAAATCAATCTAAAGTATATATGAGTAAACTTGGTCTGACAGTTATTTGCCGACTACCTTGGT
GATCTCGCCTTTTACGTAATGGACAAATTCTTCCAACTGATCTGCGCGCGAGGCCAAGCGATCTTCTTCT
TGTCCAAGATAAGCCTGTCTAGCTTCAAGTATGACGGGCTGATACTGGGCCGGCAGGCGCTCCATTGCCC
AGTCGGCAGCGACATCCTTCGGCGCGATTTTGCCGGTTACTGCGCTGTACCAAATGCGGGACAACGTAAG
CACTACATTTCGCTCATCGCCAGCCCAGTCGGGCGGCGAGTTCCATAGCGTTAAGGTTTCATTTAGCGCC
TCAAATAGATCCTGTTCAGGAACCGGATCAAAGAGTTCCTCCGCCGCTGGACCTACCAAGGCAACGCTAT
GTTCTCTTGCTTTTGTCAGCAAGATAGCCAGATCAATGTCGATCGTGGCTGGCTCGAAGATACCTGCAAG
AATGTCATTGCGCTGCCATTCTCCAAATTGCAGTTCGCGCTTAGCTGGATAACGCCACGGAATGATGTCG
TCGTGCACAACAATGGTGACTTCTACAGCGCGGAGAATCTCGCTCTCTCCAGGGGAAGCCGAAGTTTCCA
AAAGGTCGTTGATCAAAGCTCGCCGCGTTGTTTCATCAAGCCTTACGGTCACCGTAACCAGCAAATCAAT
ATCGCTGTGTGGCTTCAGGCCGCCATCCACTGCGGAGCCGTACAAATGTACGGCCAGCAACGTCGGTTCG
AGATGGCGCTCGATGACGCCAACTACCTCTGATAGTTGAGTCGATACTTCGGCGATCACCGCTTCCCTCA
TGATGTTTAACTTTGTTTTAGGGCGACTGCCCTGCTGCGTAACATCGTTGCTGCTCCATAACATCAAACA
TCGACCCACGGCGTAACGCGCTTGCTGCTTGGATGCCCGAGGCATAGACTGTACCCCAAAAAAAAACAGT
CATAACAAGCCATGAAAACCGCCACTGCGCCGTTACCACCGCTGCGTTCGGTCAAGGTTCTGGACCAGTT
GCGTGAGCGCATACTCTTCCTTTTTCAATATTATTGAAGCATTTATCAGGGTTATTGTCTCATGAGCGGA
TACATATTTGAATGTATTTAGAAAAATAAACAAATAGGGGTTCCGCGCACATTTCCCCGAAAAGTGCCAC
CTGACGTCTAAGAAACCATTATTATCATGACATTAACCTATAAAAATAGGCGTATCACGAGGCCCTTTCG
TCCACTGAAGAGCCACTGT
